>Addgene plasmid #89993 | SOX9-T2A-NLS-tdTomato-PGK-Puro | addgene full sequence | sequence record 180698 | Addgene NGS Result
AGCGCCCAATACGCAAACCGCCTCTCCCCGCGCGTTGGCCGATTCATTAATGCAGCTGGCACGACAGGTT
TCCCGACTGGAAAGCGGGCAGTGAGCGCAACGCAATTAATGTGAGTTAGCTCACTCATTAGGCACCCCAG
GCTTTACACTTTATGCTTCCGGCTCGTATGTTGTGTGGAATTGTGAGCGGATAACAATTTCACACAGGAA
ACAGCTATGACCATGATTACGCCAAGCTTGGTACCGAGCTCGGATCCCTACACGGGCAGCTACGGCATCA
GCAGCACCGCGGCCACCCCGGCGAGCGCGGGCCACGTGTGGATGTCCAAGCAGCAGGCGCCGCCGCCACC
CCCGCAGCAGCCCCCACAGGCCCCGCCGGCCCCGCAGGCGCCCCCGCAGCCGCAGGCGGCGCCCCCACAG
CAGCCGGCGGCACCCCCGCAGCAGCCACAGGCGCACACGCTGACCACGCTGAGCAGCGAGCCGGGCCAGT
CCCAGCGAACGCACATCAAGACGGAGCAGCTGAGCCCCAGCCACTACAGCGAGCAGCAGCAGCACTCGCC
CCAACAGATCGCCTACAGCCCCTTCAACCTCCCACACTACAGCCCCTCCTACCCGCCCATCACCCGCTCA
CAGTACGACTACACCGACCACCAGAACTCCAGCTCCTACTACAGCCACGCGGCAGGCCAGGGCACCGGCC
TCTACTCCACCTTCACCTACATGAACCCCGCTCAGCGCCCCATGTACACCCCCATCGCCGACACCTCTGG
GGTCCCTTCCATCCCGCAGACCCACAGCCCCCAGCACTGGGAACAACCCGTCTACACACAGCTCACTCGA
CCTGCTAGCGTCGACGGCTCCGGAGAGGGCAGAGGAAGTCTGCTAACATGCGGTGACGTCGAGGAGAATC
CTGGCCCAATCGATGGTCCAAAAAAGAAGAGAAAGGTATTCGATGGTCCAAAAAAGAAGAGAAAGGTATT
CGATATGGTGAGCAAGGGCGAGGAGGTCATCAAAGAGTTCATGCGCTTCAAGGTGCGCATGGAGGGCTCC
ATGAACGGCCACGAGTTCGAGATCGAGGGCGAGGGCGAGGGCCGCCCCTACGAGGGCACCCAGACCGCCA
AGCTGAAGGTGACCAAGGGCGGCCCCCTGCCCTTCGCCTGGGACATCCTGTCCCCCCAGTTCATGTACGG
CTCCAAGGCGTACGTGAAGCACCCCGCCGACATCCCCGATTACAAGAAGCTGTCCTTCCCCGAGGGCTTC
AAGTGGGAGCGCGTGATGAACTTCGAGGACGGCGGTCTGGTGACCGTGACCCAGGACTCCTCCCTGCAGG
ACGGCACGCTGATCTACAAGGTGAAGATGCGCGGCACCAACTTCCCCCCCGACGGCCCCGTAATGCAGAA
GAAGACCATGGGCTGGGAGGCCTCCACCGAGCGCCTGTACCCCCGCGACGGCGTGCTGAAGGGCGAGATC
CACCAGGCCCTGAAGCTGAAGGACGGCGGCCACTACCTGGTGGAGTTCAAGACCATCTACATGGCCAAGA
AGCCCGTGCAACTGCCCGGCTACTACTACGTGGACACCAAGCTGGACATCACCTCCCACAACGAGGACTA
CACCATCGTGGAACAGTACGAGCGCTCCGAGGGCCGCCACCACCTGTTCCTGGGGCATGGCACCGGCAGC
ACCGGCAGCGGCAGCTCCGGCACCGCCTCCTCCGAGGACAACAACATGGCCGTCATCAAAGAGTTCATGC
GCTTCAAGGTGCGCATGGAGGGCTCCATGAACGGCCACGAGTTCGAGATCGAGGGCGAGGGCGAGGGCCG
CCCCTACGAGGGCACCCAGACCGCCAAGCTGAAGGTGACCAAGGGCGGCCCCCTGCCCTTCGCCTGGGAC
ATCCTGTCCCCCCAGTTCATGTACGGCTCCAAGGCGTACGTGAAGCACCCCGCCGACATCCCCGATTACA
AGAAGCTGTCCTTCCCCGAGGGCTTCAAGTGGGAGCGCGTGATGAACTTCGAGGACGGCGGTCTGGTGAC
CGTGACCCAGGACTCCTCCCTGCAGGACGGCACGCTGATCTACAAGGTGAAGATGCGCGGCACCAACTTC
CCCCCCGACGGCCCCGTAATGCAGAAGAAGACCATGGGCTGGGAGGCCTCCACCGAGCGCCTGTACCCCC
GCGACGGCGTGCTGAAGGGCGAGATCCACCAGGCCCTGAAGCTGAAGGACGGCGGCCGCTACCTGGTGGA
GTTCAAGACCATCTACATGGCCAAGAAGCCCGTGCAACTGCCCGGCTACTACTACGTGGACACCAAGCTG
GACATCACCTCCCACAACGAGGACTACACCATCGTGGAACAGTACGAGCGCTCCGAGGGCCGCCACCACC
TGTTCCTGTACGGCATGGACGAGCTGTACAAGTAAGAATTCCGATCATATTCAATAACCCTTAATATAAC
TTCGTATAATGTATGCTATACGAAGTTATTAGGTCTGAAGAGGAGTTTACGTCCAGCCAAGCTTAGGATC
TCGACCTCGAAATTCTACCGGGTAGGGGAGGCGCTTTTCCCAAGGCAGTCTGGAGCATGCGCTTTAGCAG
CCCCGCTGGGCACTTGGCGCTACACAAGTGGCCTCTGGCCTCGCACACATTCCACATCCACCGGTAGGCG
CCAACCGGCTCCGTTCTTTGGTGGCCCCTTCGCGCCACCTTCTACTCCTCCCCTAGTCAGGAAGTTCCCC
CCCGCCCCGCAGCTCGCGTCGTGCAGGACGTGACAAATGGAAGTAGCACGTCTCACTAGTCTCGTGCAGA
TGGACAGCACCGCTGAGCAATGGAAGCGGGTAGGCCTTTGGGGCAGCGGCCAATAGCAGCTTTGCTCCTT
CGCTTTCTGGGCTCAGAGGCTGGGAAGGGGTGGGTCCGGGGGCGGGCTCAGGGGCGGGCTCAGGGGCGGG
GCGGGCGCCCGAAGGTCCTCCGGAGGCCCGGCATTCTGCACGCTTCAAAAGCGCACGTCTGCCGCGCTGT
TCTCCTCTTCCTCATCTCCGGGCCTTTCGACCTGCATCCATCTAGATCTCGAGCAGCTGAAGCTTACCAT
GACCGAGTACAAGCCCACGGTGCGCCTCGCCACCCGCGACGACGTCCCCAGGGCCGTACGCACCCTCGCC
GCCGCGTTCGCCGACTACCCCGCCACGCGCCACACCGTCGATCCGGACCGCCACATCGAGCGGGTCACCG
AGCTGCAAGAACTCTTCCTCACGCGCGTCGGGCTCGACATCGGCAAGGTGTGGGTCGCGGACGACGGCGC
CGCGGTGGCGGTCTGGACCACGCCGGAGAGCGTCGAAGCGGGGGCGGTGTTCGCCGAGATCGGCCCGCGC
ATGGCCGAGTTGAGCGGTTCCCGGCTGGCCGCGCAGCAACAGATGGAAGGCCTCCTGGCGCCGCACCGGC
CCAAGGAGCCCGCGTGGTTCCTGGCCACCGTCGGCGTCTCGCCCGACCACCAGGGCAAGGGTCTGGGCAG
CGCCGTCGTGCTCCCCGGAGTGGAGGCGGCCGAGCGCGCCGGGGTGCCCGCCTTCCTGGAGACCTCCGCG
CCCCACAACCTCCCCTTCTACGAGCGGCTCGGCTTCACCGTCACCGCCGACGTCGAGGTGCCCGAAGGAC
CGCGCACCTGGTGCATGACCCGCAAGCCCGGTGCCTGACGCCCGCCCCACGACCCGCAGCGCCCGACCGA
AAGGAGCGCACGACCCCATGCATCGATGATATCAGATCCCCGGGATGCAGAAATTGATGATCTATTAAAC
AATAAAGATGTCCACTAAAATGGAAGTTTTTCCTGTCATACTTTGTTAAGAAGGGTGAGAACAGAGTACC
TACATTTTGAATGGAAGGATTGGAGCTACGGGGGTGGGGGTGGGGTGGGATTAGATAAATGCCTGCTCTT
TACTGAAGGCTCTTTACTATTGCTTTATGATAATGTTTCATAGTTGGATATCATAATTTAAACAAGCAAA
ACCAAATTAAGGGCCAGCTCATTCCTCCCACTCATGATCTATAGATCTATAGATCTCTCGTGGGATCATT
GTTTTTCTCTTGATTCCCACTTTGTGGTTCTAAGTACTGTGGTTTCCAAATGTGTCAGTTTCATAGCCTG
AAGAACGAGATCAGCAGCCTCTGTTCCACATACACTTCATTCTCAGTATTGTTTTGCCAAGTTCTAATTC
CATCAGAAGCTGGTCGAGATCCGGAACCCTTAATATAACTTCGTATAATGTATGCTATACGAAGTTATTA
GGTCCCTCGAAGAGGTTCACTAGGCGCGCCCGAAGGGCGAAGATGTCCGAGATGATCCTAAAAATAACCG
AAGAAAGAGAGGACCAACCAGAATTCCCTTTGGACATTTGTGTTTTTTTGTTTTTTTATTTTGTTTTGTT
TTTTCTTCTTCTTCTTCTTCCTTAAAGACATTTAAGCTAAAGGCAACTCGTACCCAAATTTCCAAGACAC
AAACATGACCTATCCAAGCGCATTACCCACTTGTGGCCAATCAGTGGCCAGGCCAACCTTGGCTAAATGG
AGCAGCGAAATCAACGAGAAACTGGACTTTTTAAACCCTCTTCAGAGCAAGCGTGGAGGATGATGGAGAA
TCGTGTGATCAGTGTGCTAAATCTCTCTGCCTGTTTGGACTTTGTAATTATTTTTTTAGCAGTAATTAAA
GAAAAAAGTCCTCTGTGAGGAATATTCTCTATTTTAAATATTTTTAGTATGTACTGTGTATGATTCATTA
CCATTTTGAGGGGATTTATACATATTTTTAGATAAAATTAAATGCTCTTATTTTTCCAACAGCTAAACTA
CTCTTAGTTGAACAGTGTGCCCTAGCTTTTCTTGCAACCAGAGCGGCCGCTCGAGCATGCATCTAGAGGG
CCCAATTCGCCCTATAGTGAGTCGTATTACAATTCACTGGCCGTCGTTTTACAACGTCGTGACTGGGAAA
ACCCTGGCGTTACCCAACTTAATCGCCTTGCAGCACATCCCCCTTTCGCCAGCTGGCGTAATAGCGAAGA
GGCCCGCACCGATCGCCCTTCCCAACAGTTGCGCAGCCTGAATGGCGAATGG
[124 nt withheld, positions 5093-5216]
C
[91 nt withheld, positions 5218-5308]
A
[49 nt withheld, positions 5310-5358]
CCTTTGACGTTGGAGTCCACGTTCTTT
[37 nt withheld, positions 5386-5422]
ACCCTATCTCGGTCTATTCTTTTGATTTATAAGGGATTTTGCCGATTTCGGCCTATTGGTTAAAAAATGA
GCTGATTTAACAAAAATTTAACGCGAATTTTAACAAAATTCAGGGCGCAAGGGCTGCTAAAGGAAGCGGA
ACACGTAGAAAGCCAGTCCGCAGAAACGGTGCTGACCCCGGATGAATGTCAGCTACTGGGCTATCTGGAC
AAGGGAAAACGCAAGCGCAAAGAGAAAGCAGGTAGCTTGCAGTGGGCTTACATGGCGATAGCTAGACTGG
GCGGTTTTATGGACAGCAAGCGAACCGGAATTGCCAGCTGGGGCGCCCTCTGGTAAGGTTGGGAAGCCCT
GCAAAGTAAACTGGATGGCTTTCTTGCCGCCAAGGATCTGATGGCGCAGGGGATCAAGATCTGATCAAGA
GACAGGATGAGGATCGTTTCGCATGATTGAACAAGATGGATTGCACGCAGGTTCTCCGGCCGCTTGGGTG
GAGAGGCTATTCGGCTATGACTGGGCACAACAGACAATCGGCTGCTCTGATGCCGCCGTGTTCCGGCTGT
CAGCGCAGGGGCGCCCGGTTCTTTTTGTCAAGACCGACCTGTCCGGTGCCCTGAATGAACTGCAGGACGA
GGCAGCGCGGCTATCGTGGCTGGCCACGACGGGCGTTCCTTGCGCAGCTGTGCTCGACGTTGTCACTGAA
GCGGGAAGGGACTGGCTGCTATTGGGCGAAGTGCCGGGGCAGGATCTCCTGTCATCCCACCTTGCTCCTG
CCGAGAAAGTATCCATCATGGCTGATGCAATGCGGCGGCTGCATACGCTTGATCCGGCTACCTGCCCATT
CGACCACCAAGCGAAACATCGCATCGAGCGAGCACGTACTCGGATGGAAGCCGGTCTTGTCGATCAGGAT
GATCTGGACGAAGAGCATCAGGGGCTCGCGCCAGCCGAACTGTTCGCCAGGCTCAAGGCGCGCATGCCCG
ACGGCGAGGATCTCGTCGTGACCCATGGCGATGCCTGCTTGCCGAATATCATGGTGGAAAATGGCCGCTT
TTCTGGATTCATCGACTGTGGCCGGCTGGGTGTGGCGGACCGCTATCAGGACATAGCGTTGGCTACCCGT
GATATTGCTGAAGAGCTTGGCGGCGAATGGGCTGACCGCTTCCTCGTGCTTTACGGTATCGCCGCTCCCG
ATTCGCAGCGCATCGCCTTCTATCGCCTTCTTGACGAGTTCTTCTGAATTGAAAAAGGAAGAGTATGAGT
ATTCAACATTTCCGTGTCGCCCTTATTCCCTTTTTTGCGGCATTTTGCCTTCCTGTTTTTGCTCACCCAG
AAACGCTGGTGAAAGTAAAAGATGCTGAAGATCAGTTGGGTGCACGAGTGGGTTACATCGAACTGGATCT
CAACAGCGGTAAGATCCTTGAGAGTTTTCGCCCCGAAGAACGTTTTCCAATGATGAGCACTTTTAAAGTT
CTGCTATGTGGCGCGGTATTATCCCGTATTGACGCCGGGCAAGAGCAACTCGGTCGCCGCATACACTATT
CTCAGAATGACTTGGTTGAGTACTCACCAGTCACAGAAAAGCATCTTACGGATGGCATGACAGTAAGAGA
ATTATGCAGTGCTGCCATAACCATGAGTGATAACACTGCGGCCAACTTACTTCTGACAACGATCGGAGGA
CCGAAGGAGCTAACCGCTTTTTTGCACAACATGGGGGATCATGTAACTCGCCTTGATCGTTGGGAACCGG
AGCTGAATGAAGCCATACCAAACGACGAGCGTGACACCACGATGCCTGTAGCAATGGCAACAACGTTGCG
CAAACTATTAACTGGCGAACTACTTACTCTAGCTTCCCGGCAACAATTAATAGACTGGATGGAGGCGGAT
AAAGTTGCAGGACCACTTCTGCGCTCGGCCCTTCCGGCTGGCTGGTTTATTGCTGATAAATCTGGAGCCG
GTGAGCGTGGGTCTCGCGGTATCATTGCAGCACTGGGGCCAGATGGTAAGCCCTCCCGTATCGTAGTTAT
CTACACGACGGGGAGTCAGGCAACTATGGATGAACGAAATAGACAGATCGCTGAGATAGGTGCCTCACTG
ATTAAGCATTGGTAACTGTCAGACCAAGTTTACTCATATATACTTTAGATTGATTTAAAACTTCATTTTT
AATTTAAAAGGATCTAGGTGAAGATCCTTTTTGATAATCTCATGACCAAAATCCCTTAACGTGAGTTTTC
GTTCCACTGAGCGTCAGACCCCGTAGAAAAGATCAAAGGATCTTCTTGAGATCCTTTTTTTCTGCGCGTA
ATCTGCTGCTTGCAAACAAAAAAACCACCGCTACCAGCGGTGGTTTGTTTGCCGGATCAAGAGCTACCAA
CTCTTTTTCCGAAGGTAACTGGCTTCAGCAGAGCGCAGATACCAAATACTGTTCTTCTAGTGTAGCCGTA
GTTAGGCCACCACTTCAAGAACTCTGTAGCACCGCCTACATACCTCGCTCTGCTAATCCTGTTACCAGTG
GCTGCTGCCAGTGGCGATAAGTCGTGTCTTACCGGGTTGGACTCAAGACGATAGTTACCGGATAAGGCGC
AGCGGTCGGGCTGAACGGGGGGTTCGTGCACACAGCCCAGCTTGGAGCGAACGACCTACACCGAACTGAG
ATACCTACAGCGTGAGCTATGAGAAAGCGCCACGCTTCCCGAAGGGAGAAAGGCGGACAGGTATCCGGTA
AGCGGCAGGGTCGGAACAGGAGAGCGCACGAGGGAGCTTCCAGGGGGAAACGCCTGGTATCTTTATAGTC
CTGTCGGGTTTCGCCACCTCTGACTTGAGCGTCGATTTTTGTGATGCTCGTCAGGGGGGCGGAGCCTATG
GAAAAACGCCAGCAACGCGGCCTTTTTACGGTTCCTGGCCTTTTGCTGGCCTTTTGCTCACATGTTCTTT
CCTGCGTTATCCCCTGATTCTGTGGATAACCGTATTACCGCCTTTGAGTGAGCTGATACCGCTCGCCGCA
GCCGAACGACCGAGCGCAGCGAGTCAGTGAGCGAGGAAGCGGAAG
Features (pLannotate 1.2.2; 21 found; start..end, strand, type, name):
      2..94      +  CDS            lacI (fragment): lac repressor; lacI; The lac repressor binds to the lac operator to inhibit transcription in E. coli. This inhibition can be relieved by adding lactose or isopropyl-β-D-thiogalactopyranoside (IPTG).
    107..128     +  protein_bind   CAP binding site: CAP binding activates transcription in the presence of cAMP. E. coli catabolite activator protein
    143..173     +  promoter       lac promoter: promoter for the E. coli lac operon
    181..197     +  protein_bind   lac operator: The lac repressor binds to the lac operator to inhibit transcription in E. coli. This inhibition can be relieved by adding lactose or isopropyl-β-D-thiogalactopyranoside (IPTG). lac repressor encoded by lacI
    259..843     +  CDS            SOX9 (fragment): SOX9_HUMAN - Experimental evidence at protein level: Swiss-Prot protein existence level 1. Transcription factor that plays a key role in chondrocytes differentiation and skeletal development (PubMed:24038782). Specifically binds the 5'-ACAAAG-3' DNA motif present in enhancers and super-enhancers and promotes expression of genes important for chondrogenesis, including cartilage matrix protein-coding genes COL2A1, COL4A2, COL9A1, COL11A2 and ACAN, SOX5 and SOX6 (PubMed:8640233). Also binds to some promoter regions (By similarity). Plays a central role in successive steps of chondrocyte different
    928..948     +  CDS            SV40 NLS: nuclear localization signal of SV40 (simian virus 40) large T antigen
    958..978     +  CDS            SV40 NLS: nuclear localization signal of SV40 (simian virus 40) large T antigen
    985..2414    +  CDS            tdTomato (fragment): tandem dimeric (pseudo-monomeric) derivative of DsRed (Shaner et al., 2004) mammalian codon-optimized
   2446..2479    -  protein_bind   loxP: Cre-mediated recombination occurs in the 8-bp core sequence (GCATACAT). Cre recombinase
   2540..3039    +  promoter       PGK promoter: mouse phosphoglycerate kinase 1 promoter
   3079..3678    +  CDS            PuroR (fragment): puromycin N-acetyltransferase; pac from Streptomyces; confers resistance to puromycin
   3756..4208    +  polyA_signal   PGK poly(A) signal: mouse phosphoglycerate kinase 1 polyadenylation signal
   4235..4268    -  protein_bind   loxP: Cre-mediated recombination occurs in the 8-bp core sequence (GCATACAT). Cre recombinase
   4911..4929    -  promoter       T7 promoter: promoter for bacteriophage T7 RNA polymerase
   4932..5089    +  CDS            lacZα (fragment): LacZα fragment of β-galactosidase; lacZ fragment
   5093..5521    +  rep_origin     f1 ori (sequence partly withheld): f1 bacteriophage origin of replication; arrow indicates direction of (+) strand synthesis
   5534..5833    +  CDS            tnpA (fragment): TN5P_ECOLX - Also known as tnp. Experimental evidence at protein level: Swiss-Prot protein existence level 1. Mediates transposition of transposon Tn5 by a 'cut and paste' mechanism. First, the monomeric transposase binds the 19 bp inverted DNA repeats flanking the transposon. Then, dimerization of the DNA- bound transposase creates a synaptic DNA complex. After nicking of the first DNA strand, excision of the transposon proceeds through a series of intermediates. The transposase then mediates the insertion of the transposon at a new site by strand transfer. The activity of the wild- type tran
   5865..6656    +  CDS            neo: KKA2_KLEPN - Also known as kan, nptII. Experimental evidence at protein level: Swiss-Prot protein existence level 1. Resistance to kanamycin, neomycin, paromomycin, ribostamycin, butirosin and gentamicin B. From Klebsiella pneumoniae.
   6660..6676    +  promoter       AmpR promoter (fragment): bla
   6677..7537    +  CDS            AmpR: β-lactamase; bla; confers resistance to ampicillin, carbenicillin, and related antibiotics
   7708..8296    +  rep_origin     ori: high-copy-number ColE1/pMB1/pBR322/pUC origin of replication
