[The description below was written by a language model from this plasmid's Addgene catalogue record and pLannotate feature annotations shown in this document.]
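Description:
SOX9-T2A-NLS-tdTomato-PGK-Puro is a homology-directed repair donor plasmid for CRISPR-assisted knock-in at the human SOX9 locus, intended to generate SOX9 nuclear-tdTomato (ntdTomato) reporter cell lines. The catalogue lists pUC19 as the backbone. It is a high-copy plasmid replicating from a ColE1/pUC-type origin and selected in bacteria with ampicillin through the β-lactamase gene. The sequenced record also carries an f1 origin, a T7 promoter, a lacZα fragment, a Tn5 transposase fragment and a full neo (kanamycin/neomycin resistance) coding sequence. These elements are not characteristic of plain pUC19, so the actual backbone appears to be a related dual-resistance cloning vector, a discrepancy the record does not explain.

The insert has no promoter of its own for the reporter, as the design relies on the endogenous SOX9 regulatory elements. A fragment of the SOX9 coding sequence forms the annotated part of the upstream homology arm. It is followed, according to the construct name, by a T2A self-cleaving peptide (not annotated in the feature table), then two copies of the SV40 nuclear localization signal and tdTomato. After in-frame integration, SOX9 and nuclear-localized tdTomato should be made from one transcript as separate proteins, so red nuclear fluorescence reports SOX9 expression. Downstream sits a selection cassette with the mouse PGK promoter, the puromycin N-acetyltransferase gene and the PGK polyadenylation signal. Two loxP sites flank it in the same orientation, allowing puromycin enrichment of targeted cells and later Cre-mediated excision of the marker. The unannotated stretch after the second loxP site presumably holds the downstream homology arm, although the feature table does not identify it. The guide RNA and Cas9 needed for targeting are not part of this plasmid.
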