Addgene plasmid #89993: SOX9-T2A-NLS-tdTomato-PGK-Puro
Purpose: Donor template for generation of SOX9-ntdTomato reporter cell lines
Depositing lab: Timo Otonkoski. Depositing organization: University of Helsinki.
Backbone
  Vector backbone: pUC19
  Total vector size (bp): 8474
  Vector type: CRISPR
  Selectable markers: Puromycin
Growth in bacteria
  Bacterial resistance: Ampicillin, 100 μg/mL
  Growth temperature: 37°C
  Growth strain: DH5alpha
  Copy number: High Copy
Gene/Insert
  Gene/Insert name: SOX9-T2A-NLS-TdTomato-PGK-Puro
  Species: H. sapiens (human)
  Entrez Gene: SOX9 (a.k.a. CMD1, CMPD1, ENH13, SRA1, SRXX2, SRXY10, TES, TESCO)
  Promoter: none
  Cloning method: Restriction Enzyme; 5′ cloning site BamHI (not destroyed); 3′ cloning site XbaI (not destroyed)
  Sequencing primers: 5′ M13-rv caggaaacagctatgaccatg; 3′ M13-fwd tgtaaaacgacggccagt
Resource information
  A portion of this plasmid was derived from a plasmid made by: tdTomato sequence was cloned from pCSCMV:tdTomato (a gift from Gerhart Ryffel, Addgene plasmid #30530)
Terms and licenses: Academic/Nonprofit Terms; Industry Terms: Not Available to Industry
How to cite: SOX9-T2A-NLS-tdTomato-PGK-Puro was a gift from Timo Otonkoski (Addgene plasmid # 89993 ; http://n2t.net/addgene:89993 ; RRID:Addgene_89993)
